Addgene plasmid #22384: SRS-MTBD(89/82)-ABux
Depositing lab: Ron Vale. Depositing organization: University of California, San Francisco (UCSF).
Backbone
  Vector backbone: pET42a
  Backbone manufacturer: EMD
  Vector type: Bacterial Expression
Growth in bacteria
  Bacterial resistance: Kanamycin, 50 μg/mL
  Growth temperature: 37°C
  Growth strain: DH5alpha
  Copy number: Low Copy
Gene/Insert
  Gene/Insert name: Seryl tRNA synthetase (SRS) – mouse cytoplasmic dynein microtubule binding domain (MTBD) fusion protein
  Species: M. musculus (mouse)
  Insert size (bp): 7024
  Tag / fusion protein: myc (C terminal on insert); His (C terminal on insert)
  Cloning method: Restriction Enzyme
  Sequencing primers: 5′ N/A
Terms and licenses: Academic/Nonprofit Terms; Industry Terms: Not Available to Industry
How to cite: SRS-MTBD(89/82)-ABux was a gift from Ron Vale (Addgene plasmid # 22384 ; http://n2t.net/addgene:22384 ; RRID:Addgene_22384)
