[The description below was written by a language model from this plasmid's Addgene catalogue record and pLannotate feature annotations shown in this document.]
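Description:
SRS-MTBD(89/82)-ABux is a bacterial expression plasmid built on the pET42a backbone for producing a chimeric protein in E. coli: seryl-tRNA synthetase (SRS) fused to the microtubule-binding domain (MTBD) of mouse cytoplasmic dynein. It is selected with kanamycin through the aph(3')-Ia KanR gene. Replication relies on a pBR322-type ColE1 origin accompanied by the bom region and the rop gene, consistent with the low copy number listed. An f1 origin is also present. The catalogue gives an insert size of 7,024 bp, but this equals the length of the whole sequence record, so it appears to describe the entire plasmid rather than the insert alone.

Expression is driven by a T7 promoter followed by a lac operator and the T7 gene 10 ribosome-binding site. A plasmid-borne lacI gene supplies repressor, so transcription needs a host providing T7 RNA polymerase and is inducible with IPTG. A T7 terminator closes the unit. In the feature table, the open reading frame begins with a short serS fragment and resumes roughly 650 nt later with the bulk of serS, both matched to the Thermus thermophilus enzyme. The unannotated gap between them presumably holds the dynein segment, inserted within the synthetase rather than appended to an end, although the annotation does not label it. A His tag is detected downstream. The C-terminal myc tag listed in the catalogue was not annotated.

The record does not explain the "89/82" or "ABux" designations, nor does it state a purpose. The design is consistent with recombinant production and affinity purification of the dynein MTBD displayed on a synthetase scaffold, for example for structural or microtubule-binding studies.
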