Features (pLannotate 1.2.2; 20 found; start..end, strand, type, name):
     12..467     +  rep_origin     f1 ori (sequence partly withheld): f1 bacteriophage origin of replication; arrow indicates direction of (+) strand synthesis
    494..551     +  promoter       AmpR promoter (fragment): bla
    560..1375    -  CDS            KanR: aminoglycoside phosphotransferase; aph(3')-Ia; confers resistance to kanamycin in bacteria or G418 (Geneticin®) in eukaryotes
   1497..2085    +  rep_origin     ori: high-copy-number ColE1/pMB1/pBR322/pUC origin of replication
   2271..2413    -  misc_feature   bom: basis of mobility region from pBR322
   2515..2706    -  CDS            rop: Rop protein, which maintains plasmids at low copy number; rop
   2723..3103    +  CDS            YPB1_ECOLX: Protein predicted: Swiss-Prot protein existence level 4. From Escherichia coli.
   3165..3229    -  CDS            TcR (fragment): tetracycline efflux protein; tet; confers resistance to tetracycline
   3244..3265    -  protein_bind   CAP binding site: CAP binding activates transcription in the presence of cAMP. E. coli catabolite activator protein
   3278..4360    -  CDS            lacI: lac repressor; lacI; The lac repressor binds to the lac operator to inhibit transcription in E. coli. This inhibition can be relieved by adding lactose or isopropyl-β-D-thiogalactopyranoside (IPTG).
   4361..4438    -  promoter       lacI promoter: lacI
   4446..4725    -  CDS            TcR (fragment): tetracycline efflux protein; tet; confers resistance to tetracycline
   4751..4769    +  promoter       T7 promoter: promoter for bacteriophage T7 RNA polymerase
   4770..4794    +  protein_bind   lac operator: The lac repressor binds to the lac operator to inhibit transcription in E. coli. This inhibition can be relieved by adding lactose or isopropyl-β-D-thiogalactopyranoside (IPTG). lac repressor encoded by lacI
   4809..4831    +  RBS            RBS: efficient ribosome binding site from bacteriophage T7 gene 10 (Olins and Rangwala, 1989)
   4839..4934    +  CDS            serS (fragment): SYS_THET8 - Experimental evidence at protein level: Swiss-Prot protein existence level 1. Catalyzes the attachment of serine to tRNA(Ser). Is also able to aminoacylate tRNA(Sec) with serine, to form the misacylated tRNA L- seryl-tRNA(Sec), which will be further converted into selenocysteinyl- tRNA(Sec). From Thermus thermophilus (strain ATCC 27634 / DSM 579 / HB8).
   5580..6800    +  CDS            serS: SYS_THET8 - Experimental evidence at protein level: Swiss-Prot protein existence level 1. Catalyzes the attachment of serine to tRNA(Ser). Is also able to aminoacylate tRNA(Sec) with serine, to form the misacylated tRNA L- seryl-tRNA(Sec), which will be further converted into selenocysteinyl- tRNA(Sec). From Thermus thermophilus (strain ATCC 27634 / DSM 579 / HB8).
   6852..6875    +  CDS            9xHis (fragment): 9xHis affinity tag
   6901..6944    +  CDS            SET1 (fragment): solubility-enhancement tag derived from T7 phage gene 10B
   6952..6999    +  terminator     T7 terminator: transcription terminator for bacteriophage T7 RNA polymerase
>Addgene plasmid #22384 | SRS-MTBD(89/82)-ABux | depositor full sequence | sequence record 10292 | Author sequence
TGGCGAATGGG
[124 nt withheld, positions 12-135]
C
[91 nt withheld, positions 137-227]
A
[49 nt withheld, positions 229-277]
CCTTTGACGTTGGAGTCCACGTTCTTT
[37 nt withheld, positions 305-341]
ACCCTATCTCGGTCTATTCTTTTGATTTATAAGGGATTTTGCCGATTTCGGCCTATTGGTTAAAAAATGA
GCTGATTTAACAAAAATTTAACGCGAATTTTAACAAAATATTAACGTTTACAATTTCAGGTGGCACTTTT
CGGGGAAATGTGCGCGGAACCCCTATTTGTTTATTTTTCTAAATACATTCAAATATGTATCCGCTCATGA
ATTAATTCTTAGAAAAACTCATCGAGCATCAAATGAAACTGCAATTTATTCATATCAGGATTATCAATAC
CATATTTTTGAAAAAGCCGTTTCTGTAATGAAGGAGAAAACTCACCGAGGCAGTTCCATAGGATGGCAAG
ATCCTGGTATCGGTCTGCGATTCCGACTCGTCCAACATCAATACAACCTATTAATTTCCCCTCGTCAAAA
ATAAGGTTATCAAGTGAGAAATCACCATGAGTGACGACTGAATCCGGTGAGAATGGCAAAAGTTTATGCA
TTTCTTTCCAGACTTGTTCAACAGGCCAGCCATTACGCTCGTCATCAAAATCACTCGCATCAACCAAACC
GTTATTCATTCGTGATTGCGCCTGAGCGAGACGAAATACGCGATCGCTGTTAAAAGGACAATTACAAACA
GGAATCGAATGCAACCGGCGCAGGAACACTGCCAGCGCATCAACAATATTTTCACCTGAATCAGGATATT
CTTCTAATACCTGGAATGCTGTTTTCCCGGGGATCGCAGTGGTGAGTAACCATGCATCATCAGGAGTACG
GATAAAATGCTTGATGGTCGGAAGAGGCATAAATTCCGTCAGCCAGTTTAGTCTGACCATCTCATCTGTA
ACATCATTGGCAACGCTACCTTTGCCATGTTTCAGAAACAACTCTGGCGCATCGGGCTTCCCATACAATC
GATAGATTGTCGCACCTGATTGCCCGACATTATCGCGAGCCCATTTATACCCATATAAATCAGCATCCAT
GTTGGAATTTAATCGCGGCCTAGAGCAAGACGTTTCCCGTTGAATATGGCTCATAACACCCCTTGTATTA
CTGTTTATGTAAGCAGACAGTTTTATTGTTCATGACCAAAATCCCTTAACGTGAGTTTTCGTTCCACTGA
GCGTCAGACCCCGTAGAAAAGATCAAAGGATCTTCTTGAGATCCTTTTTTTCTGCGCGTAATCTGCTGCT
TGCAAACAAAAAAACCACCGCTACCAGCGGTGGTTTGTTTGCCGGATCAAGAGCTACCAACTCTTTTTCC
GAAGGTAACTGGCTTCAGCAGAGCGCAGATACCAAATACTGTCCTTCTAGTGTAGCCGTAGTTAGGCCAC
CACTTCAAGAACTCTGTAGCACCGCCTACATACCTCGCTCTGCTAATCCTGTTACCAGTGGCTGCTGCCA
GTGGCGATAAGTCGTGTCTTACCGGGTTGGACTCAAGACGATAGTTACCGGATAAGGCGCAGCGGTCGGG
CTGAACGGGGGGTTCGTGCACACAGCCCAGCTTGGAGCGAACGACCTACACCGAACTGAGATACCTACAG
CGTGAGCTATGAGAAAGCGCCACGCTTCCCGAAGGGAGAAAGGCGGACAGGTATCCGGTAAGCGGCAGGG
TCGGAACAGGAGAGCGCACGAGGGAGCTTCCAGGGGGAAACGCCTGGTATCTTTATAGTCCTGTCGGGTT
TCGCCACCTCTGACTTGAGCGTCGATTTTTGTGATGCTCGTCAGGGGGGCGGAGCCTATGGAAAAACGCC
AGCAACGCGGCCTTTTTACGGTTCCTGGCCTTTTGCTGGCCTTTTGCTCACATGTTCTTTCCTGCGTTAT
CCCCTGATTCTGTGGATAACCGTATTACCGCCTTTGAGTGAGCTGATACCGCTCGCCGCAGCCGAACGAC
CGAGCGCAGCGAGTCAGTGAGCGAGGAAGCGGAAGAGCGCCTGATGCGGTATTTTCTCCTTACGCATCTG
TGCGGTATTTCACACCGCATATATGGTGCACTCTCAGTACAATCTGCTCTGATGCCGCATAGTTAAGCCA
GTATACACTCCGCTATCGCTACGTGACTGGGTCATGGCTGCGCCCCGACACCCGCCAACACCCGCTGACG
CGCCCTGACGGGCTTGTCTGCTCCCGGCATCCGCTTACAGACAAGCTGTGACCGTCTCCGGGAGCTGCAT
GTGTCAGAGGTTTTCACCGTCATCACCGAAACGCGCGAGGCAGCTGCGGTAAAGCTCATCAGCGTGGTCG
TGAAGCGATTCACAGATGTCTGCCTGTTCATCCGCGTCCAGCTCGTTGAGTTTCTCCAGAAGCGTTAATG
TCTGGCTTCTGATAAAGCGGGCCATGTTAAGGGCGGTTTTTTCCTGTTTGGTCACTGATGCCTCCGTGTA
AGGGGGATTTCTGTTCATGGGGGTAATGATACCGATGAAACGAGAGAGGATGCTCACGATACGGGTTACT
GATGATGAACATGCCCGGTTACTGGAACGTTGTGAGGGTAAACAACTGGCGGTATGGATGCGGCGGGACC
AGAGAAAAATCACTCAGGGTCAATGCCAGCGCTTCGTTAATACAGATGTAGGTGTTCCACAGGGTAGCCA
GCAGCATCCTGCGATGCAGATCCGGAACATAATGGTGCAGGGCGCTGACTTCCGCGTTTCCAGACTTTAC
GAAACACGGAAACCGAAGACCATTCATGTTGTTGCTCAGGTCGCAGACGTTTTGCAGCAGCAGTCGCTTC
ACGTTCGCTCGCGTATCGGTGATTCATTCTGCTAACCAGTAAGGCAACCCCGCCAGCCTAGCCGGGTCCT
CAACGACAGGAGCACGATCATGCTAGTCATGCCCCGCGCCCACCGGAAGGAGCTGACTGGGTTGAAGGCT
CTCAAGGGCATCGGTCGAGATCCCGGTGCCTAATGAGTGAGCTAACTTACATTAATTGCGTTGCGCTCAC
TGCCCGCTTTCCAGTCGGGAAACCTGTCGTGCCAGCTGCATTAATGAATCGGCCAACGCGCGGGGAGAGG
CGGTTTGCGTATTGGGCGCCAGGGTGGTTTTTCTTTTCACCAGTGAGACGGGCAACAGCTGATTGCCCTT
CACCGCCTGGCCCTGAGAGAGTTGCAGCAAGCGGTCCACGCTGGTTTGCCCCAGCAGGCGAAAATCCTGT
TTGATGGTGGTTAACGGCGGGATATAACATGAGCTGTCTTCGGTATCGTCGTATCCCACTACCGAGATGT
CCGCACCAACGCGCAGCCCGGACTCGGTAATGGCGCGCATTGCGCCCAGCGCCATCTGATCGTTGGCAAC
CAGCATCGCAGTGGGAACGATGCCCTCATTCAGCATTTGCATGGTTTGTTGAAAACCGGACATGGCACTC
CAGTCGCCTTCCCGTTCCGCTATCGGCTGAATTTGATTGCGAGTGAGATATTTATGCCAGCCAGCCAGAC
GCAGACGCGCCGAGACAGAACTTAATGGGCCCGCTAACAGCGCGATTTGCTGGTGACCCAATGCGACCAG
ATGCTCCACGCCCAGTCGCGTACCGTCTTCATGGGAGAAAATAATACTGTTGATGGGTGTCTGGTCAGAG
ACATCAAGAAATAACGCCGGAACATTAGTGCAGGCAGCTTCCACAGCAATGGCATCCTGGTCATCCAGCG
GATAGTTAATGATCAGCCCACTGACGCGTTGCGCGAGAAGATTGTGCACCGCCGCTTTACAGGCTTCGAC
GCCGCTTCGTTCTACCATCGACACCACCACGCTGGCACCCAGTTGATCGGCGCGAGATTTAATCGCCGCG
ACAATTTGCGACGGCGCGTGCAGGGCCAGACTGGAGGTGGCAACGCCAATCAGCAACGACTGTTTGCCCG
CCAGTTGTTGTGCCACGCGGTTGGGAATGTAATTCAGCTCCGCCATCGCCGCTTCCACTTTTTCCCGCGT
TTTCGCAGAAACGTGGCTGGCCTGGTTCACCACGCGGGAAACGGTCTGATAAGAGACACCGGCATACTCT
GCGACATCGTATAACGTTACTGGTTTCACATTCACCACCCTGAATTGACTCTCTTCCGGGCGCTATCATG
CCATACCGCGAAAGGTTTTGCGCCATTCGATGGTGTCCGGGATCTCGACGCTCTCCCTTATGCGACTCCT
GCATTAGGAAGCAGCCCAGTAGTAGGTTGAGGCCGTTGAGCACCGCCGCCGCAAGGAATGGTGCATGCAA
GGAGATGGCGCCCAACAGTCCCCCGGCCACGGGGCCTGCCACCATACCCACGCCGAAACAAGCGCTCATG
AGCCCGAAGTGGCGAGCCCGATCTTCCCCATCGGTGATGTCGGCGATATAGGCGCCAGCAACCGCACCTG
TGGCGCCGGTGATGCCGGCCACGATGCGTCCGGCGTAGAGGATCGAGATCGATCTCGATCCCGCGAAATT
AATACGACTCACTATAGGGGAATTGTGAGCGGATAACAATTCCCCTCTAGAAATAATTTTGTTTAACTTT
AAGAAGGAGATATACATATGGTGGATCTGAAACGTTTGCGTCAGGAACCTGAAGTGTTCCATCGTGCGAT
TCGTGAGAAGGGTGTAGCACTGGACCTTGAAGCACTGTTAGCTGTCGACATGCACCTGAATGTTGGGCTC
CGAAAAATCAAAGAGACCGTGGACCAGGTGGAAGAACTGCGCCGTGACCTGAGGATCAAGAGCCAAGAGC
TGGAGGTCAAGAACGCAGCGGCCAATGACAAGCTGAAGAAAATGGTGAAAGACCAGCAAGAGGCTGAGAA
GAAGAAGGTCATGAGCCAAGAAATCCAGGAGCAGCTACACAAACAGCAGGAAGTGATCGCAGACAAGCAG
ATGAGTGTCAAGGAGGACCTGGATAAAGTGGAGCCTGCTGTCATCGAGGCCCAGAACGCTGTGAAGTCCA
TCAAGAAGCAGCACCTGGTGGAGGTGAGGTCCATGGCCAACCCTCCTGCAGCTGTGAAGCTGGCTCTGGA
GTCCATCTGCCTGCTGCTTGGTGAGAGCACCACGGACTGGAAGCAGATCCGCTCCATCATCATGAGAGAG
AACTTCATCCCCACCATCGTCAACTTCTCGGCTGAGGAGATCAGTGATGCCATACGAGAGAAGATGAAGA
AAAACTACATGTCCAACCCCAGTTACAACTATGAGATCGTCAACCGGGCTTCCCTGGCTTGTGGTCCTAT
GGTGAAGTGGGCGATTGCACAGCTCAATTATGCAGACATGTTAAAGCGAGTGGAGCCCCTGAGGAATGAG
CTGCAGAAGCTGGAAGATGACGCCAAGGACAACCAGCAGAAAGCCAATGAGGTGGAGCAGATGATCAGGG
ACCTGGAAGCCAGCATTGCCCGCTACAAGGAGGAGTACGCTGTCCTCATCTCTGAGGCCCAGGCCATCAA
GGCAGACCTGGCAGCTGTGGAAGCAAAGGTAAACCGGAGCACTGCACTTCTAAAGAGTTTATCTGCCGAA
AGGGAACGTTGGGAAAAGAAGCTTGAGGCACTTCTCCTGCAAGTTCCTCTTCCACCTTGGCCTGGAGCAC
CAGTTGGAGGTGAAGAAGCTAATCGTGAAATCAAACGTGTTGGCGGTCCACCTGAATTCTCATTCCCACC
TCTAGACCATGTCGCTCTGATGGAGAAAAATGGCTGGTGGGAACCACGTGCTTCTCAGGATAGTGGAAGC
CGTTCTTACGCACTGAAAGGCGACCTGGCATCATACGAAGAAGCACTGTTACGTTTCGCTGCAGACTTCA
TGGCTCGTCGTGGCTTTACTCCGGCAGATACTCCGAGCCGTGCACGTGAAAAGGCATTTCTCGGTACTGG
TCACTTTCCAGCATATCGTGATCAAGTCCGTGCTGAATCAGAAACGGATACTTACACCACTGGAACCGCG
GAAGTGGTTCTTAATGCTTTGCATAGTGGCGAGATCCTTCCGTATGAAGCACTGCCTCTGCGTTATGCAG
GCTATGCACCGGCGTTTCGTAGTGAAGCAGGTTCTTTTGGCAAGGACGTCCGTGGTTTAATGCGTGTGCA
TCAGTTCCATAAGGTCGAACAGTACGTGCTGACTGAAGCGAGCCTTGAAGCATCAGATCGTGCGTTTCAA
GAACTCCTGGAGAATGCGGAAGAGATCTTACGTCTGCTGGAACTTCCGTATCGTCTCGTCGAAGTGGCAA
CAGGAGATATGGGTCCAGGTAAGTGGCGTCAAGTGGATATCGAGGTGTATCTGCCTTCTGAAGGGCGTTA
TCGTGAAACGCATTCCTGTTCTGCACTGTTGGACTGGCAAGCACGACGTGCTAATCTGCGGTACCGTGAT
CCAGAGGGTCGAGTTCGGTATGCCTACACCCTGAACAACACCGCATTAGCAACTCCCCGTATTCTGGCTA
TGTTACTGGAGAACCACCAACTGCAAGATGGTCGTGTTCGTGTTCCTCAGGCTCTGATTCCGTACATGGG
CAAAGAAGTTCTGGAGCCAGGTGCTGCTGAACAGAAACTGATTAGCGAGGAAGATCTGAACGGTCTCGAG
CACCACCACCACCACCACCACCACTAATTGATTAATACCTAGGCTGCTAAACAAAGCCCGAAAGGAAGCT
GAGTTGGCTGCTGCCACCGCTGAGCAATAACTAGCATAACCCCTTGGGGCCTCTAAACGGGTCTTGAGGG
GTTTTTTGCTGAAAGGAGGAACTATATCCGGAT
