>Addgene plasmid #22384 | SRS-MTBD(89/82)-ABux | addgene partial sequence | sequence record 28319 | 22384 with T7-term
CTTTCGGGCTTTGTTTAGCAGCCTAGGTATTAATCAATTAGTGGTGGTGGTGGTGGTGGTGGTGCTCGAG
ACCGTTCAGATCTTCCTCGCTAATCAGTTTCTGTTCAGCAGCACCTGGCTCCAGAACTTCTTTGCCCATG
TACGGAATCAGAGCCTGAGGAACACGAACACGACCATCTTGCAGTTGGTGGTTCTCCAGTAACATAGCCA
GAATACGGGGAGTTGCTAATGCGGTGTTGTTCAGGGTGTAGGCATACCGAACTCGACCCTCTGGATCACG
GTACCGCAGATTAGCACGTCGTGCTTGCCAGTCCAACAGTGCAGAACAGGAATGCGTTTCACGATAACGC
CCTTCAGAAGGCAGATACACCTCGATATCCACTTGACGCCACTTACCTGGACCCATATCTCCTGTTGCCA
CTTCGACGAGACGATACGGAAGTTCCAGCAGACGTAAGATCTCTTCCGCATTCTCCAGGAGTTCTTGAAA
CGCACGATCTGATGCTTCAAGGCTCGCTTCAGTCAGCACGTACTGTTCGACCTTATGGAACTGATGCACA
CGCATTAAACCACGGACGTCCTTGCCAAAAGAACCTGCTTCACTACGAAACGCCGGTGCATAGCCTGCAT
AACGCAGAGGCAGTGCTTCATACGGAAGGATCTCGCCACTATGCAAAGCATTAAGAACCACTTCCGCGGT
TCCAGTGGTGTAAGTATCCGTTTCTGATTCAGCACGGACTTGATCACGATATGCTGGAAAGTGACCAGTA
CCGAGAAATGCCTTTTCACGTGCACGGCTCGGAGTATCTGCCGGAGTAAAGCCACGACGAGCCATGAAGT
CTGCAGCGAAACGTACCAGTGCTTCTTCGTATGATGCCAGGTTCGCCTTTC
